>Addgene plasmid #45336 | pCU-MET3 | depositor full sequence | sequence record 63483 | pCU-MET3 sequence 6307 bps
GACGAAAGGGCCTCGTGATACGCCTATTTTTATAGGTTAATGTCATGATAATAATGGTTTCTTAGCAGGT
TAGACTAACATGCAAAAAGTTTATATTCATTTTTGTAGTTATTCTTGTTTTCATTAGGATGATTACACAC
TGTGGATGTGGATTAATCGATCATTGTTAATTTAGTGTAGCTACTACCATTTCAAACAAAACGTAAATTC
TTGCAGTCGTACTGGATCTGTGAATCTATTAGTATATATGAATTAAAGTAGCTTGTACATATTATTCTGT
TGAATCATATCGCAGAGCATTGGTTGAAATCCAAAATATAAAAATGTAATATCACAAAAAATAATACTAA
TTCTAACATTAATGGGTCAGATTTTTAGTGAATACTTAAATTTATAATATCGTCTATTTAAGCTAGCAAA
TGGAACAACATTTAAAGTAAGAACATCATATCTACATGAAAATGTATATTTCAATCTGACTAATAACGCA
GAGCACATCTTTCAGTGATGTCTGTCACATGATCAAAAAGAATTGTATTTAAATAATTCATAATAAAAGC
TTAAAAAATTACAATAATGAAAATAAAGTAAATAATGACATGGGTAAGAGTTCCGAAATAGAATCTTAGT
GTACAAAACAAAAATTGCATCATTAGAGATCCCCACATTCAAATATGTATCCGCTCATGAGACAATAACC
CTGATAAATGCTTCAATAATATTGAAAAAGGAAGAGTATGAGTATTCAACATTTCCGTGTCGCCCTTATT
CCCTTTTTTGCGGCATTTTGCCTTCCTGTTTTTGCTCACCCAGAAACGCTGGTGAAAGTAAAAGATGCTG
AAGATCAGTTGGGTGCACGAGTGGGTTACATCGAACTGGATCTCAACAGCGGTAAGATCCTTGAGAGTTT
TCGCCCCGAAGAACGTTTTCCAATGATGAGCACTTTTAAAGTTCTGCTATGTGGCGCGGTATTATCCCGT
ATTGACGCCGGGCAAGAGCAACTCGGTCGCCGCATACACTATTCTCAGAATGACTTGGTTGAGTACTCAC
CAGTCACAGAAAAGCATCTTACGGATGGCATGACAGTAAGAGAATTATGCAGTGCTGCCATAACCATGAG
TGATAACACTGCGGCCAACTTACTTCTGACAACGATCGGAGGACCGAAGGAGCTAACCGCTTTTTTGCAC
AACATGGGGGATCATGTAACTCGCCTTGATCGTTGGGAACCGGAGCTGAATGAAGCCATACCAAACGACG
AGCGTGACACCACGATGCCTGTAGCAATGGCAACAACGTTGCGCAAACTATTAACTGGCGAACTACTTAC
TCTAGCTTCCCGGCAACAATTAATAGACTGGATGGAGGCGGATAAAGTTGCAGGACCACTTCTGCGCTCG
GCCCTTCCGGCTGGCTGGTTTATTGCTGATAAATCTGGAGCCGGTGAGCGTGGGTCTCGCGGTATCATTG
CAGCACTGGGGCCAGATGGTAAGCCCTCCCGTATCGTAGTTATCTACACGACGGGGAGTCAGGCAACTAT
GGATGAACGAAATAGACAGATCGCTGAGATAGGTGCCTCACTGATTAAGCATTGGTAACTGTCAGACCAA
GTTTACTCATATATACTTTAGATTGATTTAAAACTTCATTTTTAATTTAAAAGGATCTAGGTGAAGATCC
TTTTTGATAATCTCATGACCAAAATCCCTTAACGTGAGTTTTCGTTCCACTGAGCGTCAGACCCCGTAGA
AAAGATCAAAGGATCTTCTTGAGATCCTTTTTTTCTGCGCGTAATCTGCTGCTTGCAAACAAAAAAACCA
CCGCTACCAGCGGTGGTTTGTTTGCCGGATCAAGAGCTACCAACTCTTTTTCCGAAGGTAACTGGCTTCA
GCAGAGCGCAGATACCAAATACTGTTCTTCTAGTGTAGCCGTAGTTAGGCCACCACTTCAAGAACTCTGT
AGCACCGCCTACATACCTCGCTCTGCTAATCCTGTTACCAGTGGCTGCTGCCAGTGGCGATAAGTCGTGT
CTTACCGGGTTGGACTCAAGACGATAGTTACCGGATAAGGCGCAGCGGTCGGGCTGAACGGGGGGTTCGT
GCACACAGCCCAGCTTGGAGCGAACGACCTACACCGAACTGAGATACCTACAGCGTGAGCTATGAGAAAG
CGCCACGCTTCCCGAAGGGAGAAAGGCGGACAGGTATCCGGTAAGCGGCAGGGTCGGAACAGGAGAGCGC
ACGAGGGAGCTTCCAGGGGGAAACGCCTGGTATCTTTATAGTCCTGTCGGGTTTCGCCACCTCTGACTTG
AGCGTCGATTTTTGTGATGCTCGTCAGGGGGGCGGAGCCTATGGAAAAACGCCAGCAACGCGGCCTTTTT
ACGGTTCCTGGCCTTTTGCTGGCCTTTTGCTCACATGTTCTTTCCTGCGTTATCCCCTGATTCTGTGGAT
AACCGTATTACCGCCTTTGAGTGAGCTGATACCGCTCGCCGCAGCCGAACGACCGAGCGCAGCGAGTCAG
TGAGCGAGGAAGCGGAAGAGCGCCCAATACGCAAACCGCCTCTCCCCGCGCGTTGGCCGATTCATTAATG
CAGCTGGCACGACAGGTTTCCCGACTGGAAAGCGGGCAGTGAGCGCAACGCAATTAATGTGAGTTAGCTC
ACTCATTAGGCACCCCAGGCTTTACACTTTATGCTTCCGGCTCGTATGTTGTGTGGAATTGTGAGCGGAT
AACAATTTCACACAGGAAACAGCTATGACCATGATTACGCCAAGCGCGCAATTAACCCTCACTAAAGGGA
ACAAAAGCTGGAGCTCATACCAGTTACAATTAGTATTACAATGGTTTACCAAGTACAAATTATGTAATAT
GGTTATAATTGGCTTATATGTATGGAGGTAGGGAACTGCAGGTTATTGTTCTGTTAAACTACCAGTAATG
CAAGACGGCTAAGTCATATGACTGCCACTTTGTCAATCCTGAAGAAAATGACAATAGAAAGTGATATAAT
ACACGTGATATGCGTAGGATGGGACCCAAAGATAGCCACATCACATGATCTTCAAAAACCCCGTCAAAAA
GGAATAAATCGAAGGAAAAAAAATGCCACGTGACTTTGATAGTCAAAATCAGGTTATATTACTATACGAT
CCCCCACACATAACCTTTACCACACACCGCACGGGCTGGACTTATCCTATTAGAAAGCGGTGCAGCCAGG
GCCAAGAAAACGCGAACGACGCAGAAAAAACGTCAAGCAAAAAAACTGTGGTGTTATTTAAAGCATACAA
TTTCCTGCCTCCCTTTAATGCTACGGGGGATCTAGCAAATGGGAAAATATCACATGACTTTGGCTAGAAG
GGGTGGGAAAACAGATATTTTAGTCACATTGTTTGATTTCACGTACTACACGATACACTACACTACACAA
TACACTGCAATACACTACACTGTATGGTTCCCTCCGGCCCTGGATATGCTAGCGAAGGATCCCAAGCCCA
TCGAGGAAATCATTCAAGAGCATCTGCAGGTCTCAAATACACTAAGTCCAAACACAAACAGCACTGAGCT
AATCCAAGACACCAATTGCATGCCTTCTCAATTAGAACAGTTTATTACACAGCTTATAACTGTGCATCTT
GCCATTCTTTTCGAGATAGCCATTTGCATTTGATTAACATGCTTAGCTCGTTCTCAAGCCACAGTAAAAT
GGATTGCCTTTTGAGTTTCCATCGTTGTATAAATAGGCACTCATTCCTATAGCCTTGCTCTTTGGTCTTG
TCTCTGTAATGGTAATAGCTGTAAGTCAGGATATAACACTCCAGAAAAGAAACACCTAACAATCTAGAAC
TAGTGGATCCCCCGGGCTGCAGGAATTCGATATCAAGCTTATCGATACCGTCGACCTCGAGAACACAACC
CACAGCTACCACCATCAACAATATTTATATATATAACGTACACATAGAAATCACACAAACAGAGTATTTA
TTCTTAACTACATGAACTACCATCAGACCGTCTGGGCCACTATATAATGTGCCATTCATAAACGTGATCA
CTTTACGTAGCAGGCAACCCCAGGTGAAAATTTTTCAGCGAGCTGCCAGATTGTCAGGTGAAAAACTGAA
AAAAACTTCTGGGCGATGAGCTTGTGGCGGGAAATTAAGTATATAAAGCAGTTAGTTTCTTCTGCTTCTT
GTGGTTCTGGGTATTCTTGTAATATTTGGAAGAATAGAAAATCAAGACTACTGCCTTTCTTTTCATATTA
TAGAGGAAGAAATACGCACGAACACGATATAGAGGTAAAGGTACCCAATTCGCCCTATAGTGAGTCGTAT
TACGCGCGCTCACTGGCCGTCGTTTTACAACGTCGTGACTGGGAAAACCCTGGCGTTACCCAACTTAATC
GCCTTGCAGCACATCCCCCTTTCGCCAGCTGGCGTAATAGCGAAGAGGCCCGCACCGATCGCCCTTCCCA
ACAGTTGCGCAGCCTGAATGGCGAATGG
[124 nt withheld, positions 4509-4632]
C
[91 nt withheld, positions 4634-4724]
A
[49 nt withheld, positions 4726-4774]
CCTTTGACGTTGGAGTCCACGTTCTTT
[37 nt withheld, positions 4802-4838]
ACCCTATCTCGGTCTATTCTTTTGATTTATAAGGGATTTTGCCGATTTCGGCCTATTGGTTAAAAAATGA
GCTGATTTAACAAAAATTTAACGCGAATTTTAACAAAATATTAACGCTTACAATTTCCTGATGCGGTATT
TTCTCCTTACGCATCTGTGCGGTATTTCACACCGCATAGGGTAATAACTGATATAATTAAATTGAAGCTC
TAATTTGTGAGTTTAGTATACATGCATTTACTTATAATACAGTTTTTTAGTTTTGCTGGCCGCATCTTCT
CAAATATGCTTCCCAGCCTGCTTTTCTGTAACGTTCACCCTCTACCTTAGCATCCCTTCCCTTTGCAAAT
AGTCCTCTTCCAACAATAATAATGTCAGATCCTGTAGAGACCACATCATCCACGGTTCTATACTGTTGAC
CCAATGCGTCTCCCTTGTCATCTAAACCCACACCGGGTGTCATAATCAACCAATCGTAACCTTCATCTCT
TCCACCCATGTCTCTTTGAGCAATAAAGCCGATAACAAAATCTTTGTCGCTCTTCGCAATGTCAACAGTA
CCCTTAGTATATTCTCCAGTAGATAGGGAGCCCTTGCATGACAATTCTGCTAACATCAAAAGGCCTCTAG
GTTCCTTTGTTACTTCTTCTGCCGCCTGCTTCAAACCGCTAACAATACCTGGGCCCACCACACCGTGTGC
ATTCGTAATGTCTGCCCATTCTGCTATTCTGTATACACCCGCAGAGTACTGCAATTTGACTGTATTACCA
ATGTCAGCAAATTTTCTGTCTTCGAAGAGTAAAAAATTGTACTTGGCGGATAATGCCTTTAGCGGCTTAA
CTGTGCCCTCCATGGAAAAATCAGTCAAGATATCCACATGTGTTTTTAGTAAACAAATTTTGGGACCTAA
TGCTTCAACTAACTCCAGTAATTCCTTGGTGGTACGAACATCCAATGAAGCACACAAGTTTGTTTGCTTT
TCGTGCATGATATTAAATAGCTTGGCAGCAACAGGACTAGGATGAGTAGCAGCACGTTCCTTATATGTAG
CTTTCGACATGATTTATCTTCGTTTCCTGCAGGTTTTTGTTCTGTGCAGTTGGGTTAAGAATACTGGGCA
ATTTCATGTTTCTTCAACACTACATATGCGTATATATACCAATCTAAGTCTGTGCTCCTTCCTTCGTTCT
TCCTTCTGTTCGGAGATTACCGAATCAAAAAAATTTCAAGGAAACCGAAATCAAAAAAAAGAATAAAAAA
AAAATGATGAATTGAAAAGGTGGTATGGTGCACTCTCAGTACAATCTGCTCTGATGCCGCATAGTTAAGC
CAGCCCCGACACCCGCCAACACCCGCTGACGCGCCCTGACGGGCTTGTCTGCTCCCGGCATCCGCTTACA
GACAAGCTGTGACCGTCTCCGGGAGCTGCATGTGTCAGAGGTTTTCACCGTCATCACCGAAACGCGCGA
Features (pLannotate 1.2.2; 17 found; start..end, strand, type, name):
    666..737     +  promoter       AmpR promoter: bla
    738..1598    +  CDS            AmpR: β-lactamase; bla; confers resistance to ampicillin, carbenicillin, and related antibiotics
   1769..2357    +  rep_origin     ori: high-copy-number ColE1/pMB1/pBR322/pUC origin of replication
   2540..2632    +  CDS            lacI (fragment): lac repressor; lacI; The lac repressor binds to the lac operator to inhibit transcription in E. coli. This inhibition can be relieved by adding lactose or isopropyl-β-D-thiogalactopyranoside (IPTG).
   2645..2666    +  protein_bind   CAP binding site: CAP binding activates transcription in the presence of cAMP. E. coli catabolite activator protein
   2681..2711    +  promoter       lac promoter: promoter for the E. coli lac operon
   2719..2735    +  protein_bind   lac operator: The lac repressor binds to the lac operator to inhibit transcription in E. coli. This inhibition can be relieved by adding lactose or isopropyl-β-D-thiogalactopyranoside (IPTG). lac repressor encoded by lacI
   2780..2798    +  promoter       T3 promoter: promoter for bacteriophage T3 RNA polymerase
   3843..3911    +  misc_feature   MCS (fragment): pBluescript multiple cloning site
   4324..4342    -  promoter       T7 promoter: promoter for bacteriophage T7 RNA polymerase
   4350..4505    +  CDS            lacZα (fragment): LacZα fragment of β-galactosidase; lacZ fragment
   4509..4937    +  rep_origin     f1 ori (sequence partly withheld): f1 bacteriophage origin of replication; arrow indicates direction of (+) strand synthesis
   4965..5016    -  misc_feature   bom (fragment): basis of mobility region from pBR322
   5095..5898    -  CDS            URA3: orotidine-5'-phosphate decarboxylase, required for uracil biosynthesis; S. cerevisiae URA3; yeast auxotrophic marker, counterselectable with 5-fluoroorotic acid (5-FOA)
   5899..6114    -  promoter       URA3 promoter: S. cerevisiae URA3
   6122..6171    -  misc_feature   bom (fragment): basis of mobility region from pBR322
   6273..1       -  CDS            rop (fragment) (across the origin): Rop protein, which maintains plasmids at low copy number; rop
