[The description below was written by a language model from this plasmid's Addgene catalogue record and pLannotate feature annotations shown in this document.]
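Description:
pCU-MET3 is an empty expression backbone for the pathogenic yeast Candida glabrata, built on the pGRB2.1 shuttle vector (6,307 bp in total). It was made by inserting the C. glabrata MET3 promoter into pGRB2.1 as a SacI/XbaI fragment. In E. coli it is maintained at high copy through a ColE1/pUC-type origin and selected with ampicillin via the bla (AmpR) gene. In yeast, selection relies on a URA3 cassette, annotated as the S. cerevisiae URA3 coding sequence with its own promoter. This marker complements uracil auxotrophy and can be counterselected with 5-FOA. The feature table does not annotate a yeast replication origin or centromere, so the record does not state how the plasmid is maintained in C. glabrata.

The cloning region derives from pBluescript. It carries a partial multiple cloning site flanked by T3 and T7 phage promoters, with remnants of the lac promoter/operator, lacZα and lacI, plus an f1 origin that allows single-stranded DNA production. Short pBR322-derived bom and rop fragments are vestigial backbone sequence. The MET3 promoter itself is not picked up by the automated annotation. It presumably lies in the roughly 1 kb unannotated stretch between the T3 promoter and the MCS fragment, which would place it to drive a gene cloned into the downstream restriction sites. An unannotated stretch also lies between the MCS and the T7 promoter, but no terminator is recorded.

MET3 promoters are generally repressed by methionine and cysteine and induced when these are absent, so the vector is suited to regulatable expression of a gene of interest in ura3 C. glabrata strains. No insert is present. The plasmid belongs to a published set of C. glabrata expression plasmids.
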