Addgene plasmid #45336: pCU-MET3
Purpose: (Empty Backbone)
Depositing lab: Brendan Cormack. Depositing organization: Johns Hopkins University and School of Medicine. Publication: Expression plasmids for use in Candida glabrata. Zordan RE, Ren Y, Pan SJ, Rotondo G, De Las Penas A, Iluore J, Cormack BP. G3 (Bethesda). 2013 Oct 3;3(10):1675-86. doi: 10.1534/g3.113.006908. PubMed 23934995.
Backbone
  Vector backbone: pGRB2.1
  Backbone size (bp): 6307
  Modifications to backbone: C. glabrata MET3 promoter inserted into pGRB2.1 backbone using SacI/XbaI restricton digest
  Vector type: C. glabrata expression
  Promoter: MET3
  Selectable markers: URA3
Growth in bacteria
  Bacterial resistance: Ampicillin, 100 μg/mL
  Growth temperature: 37°C
  Growth strain: DH10B
  Copy number: High Copy
Gene/Insert
  Cloning method: Restriction Enzyme
Terms and licenses: Academic/Nonprofit Terms; Industry Terms: Not Available to Industry
How to cite: pCU-MET3 was a gift from Brendan Cormack (Addgene plasmid # 45336 ; http://n2t.net/addgene:45336 ; RRID:Addgene_45336)
