>Addgene plasmid #45336 | pCU-MET3 | addgene partial sequence | sequence record 64730 | URA3-R2 5'-TTGGCGGATAATGCCTTTAG-3'
AGATATCCACATGTGTTTTTAGTAAACAAATTTTGGGACCTAATGCTTCAACTAACTCCAGTAATTCCTT
GGTGGTACGAACATCCAATGAAGCACACAAGTTTGTTTGCTTTTCGTGCATGATATTAAATAGCTTGGCA
GCAACAGGACTAGGATGAGTAGCAGCACGTTCCTTATATGTAGCTTTCGACATGATTTATCTTCGTTTCC
TGCAGGTTTTTGTTCTGTGCAGTTGGGTTAAGAATACTGGGCAATTTCATGTTTCTTCAACACTACATAT
GCGTATATATACCAATCTAAGTCTGTGCTCCTTCCTTCGTTCTTCCTTCTGTTCGGAGATTACCGAATCA
AAAAAATTTCAAGGAAACCGAAATCAAAAAAAAGAATAAAAAAAAAATGATGAATTGAAAAGGTGGTATG
GTGCACTCTCAGTACAATCTGCTCTGATGCCGCATAGTTAAGCCAGCCCCGACACCCGCCAACACCCGCT
GACGCGCCCTGACGGGCTTGTCTGCTCCCGGCATCCGCTTACAGACAAGCTGTGACCGTCTCCGGGAGCT
GCATGTGTCAGAGGTTTTCACCGTCATCACCGAAACGCGCGAGACGAAAGGGCCTCGTGATACGCCTATT
TTTATAGGTTAATGTCATGATAATAATGGTTTCTTAGCAGGTTAGACTAACATGCAAAAAGTTTATATTC
ATTTTTGTAGTTATTCTTGTTTTCATTAGGATGATTACACACTGTGGATGTGGATTAATCGATCATTGTT
AATTTAGTGTAGCTACTACCATTTCAAACAAAACGTAAATTCTTGCAGTCGTACTGGATCTGTGAATCTA
TTAGTATATATGAATTAAAGTAGCTTGTACATATTATTCTGTTGAATCATATCGCAGAGCATTGGTTGAA
ATCCAAAATATAAAAATGTAATATCACAAAAAATAATACTAATTCTAAC
