>Addgene plasmid #45336 | pCU-MET3 | addgene partial sequence | sequence record 66517 | pBluescriptSK
AGCTTATCGATACCGTCGACCTCGAGAACACAACCCACAGCTACCACCATCAACAATATTTATATATATA
ACGTACACATAGAAATCACACAAACAGAGTATTTATTCTTAACTACATGAACTACCATCAGACCGTCTGG
GCCACTATATAATGTGCCATTCATAAACGTGATCACTTTACGTAGCAGGCAACCCCAGGTGAAAATTTTT
CAGCGAGCTGCCAGATTGTCAGGTGAAAAACTGAAAAAAACTTCTGGGCGATGAGCTTGTGGCGGGAAAT
TAAGTATATAAAGCAGTTAGTTTCTTCTGCTTCTTGTGGTTCTGGGTATTCTTGTAATATTTGGAAGAAT
AGAAAATCAAGACTACTGCCTTTCTTTTCATATTATAGAGGAAGAAATACGCACGAACACGATATAGAGG
TAAAGGTACCCAATTCGCCCTATAGTGAGTCGTATTACGCGCGCTCACTGGCCGTCGTTTTACAACGTCG
TGACTGGGAAAACCCTGGCGTTACCCAACTTAATCGCCTTGCAGCACATCCCCCTTTCGCCAGCTGGCGT
AATAGCGAAGAGGCCCGCACCGATCGCCCTTCCCAACAGTTGCGCAGCCTGAATGGCGAATGG
[124 nt withheld, positions 624-747]
C
[91 nt withheld, positions 749-839]
A
[45 nt withheld, positions 841-885]
